Addgene plasmid #117177: pAAV-DIO-COX4-dAPEX2
Purpose: Plasmid name in publication: pAAV-DIO-Matrix-dAPEX2. Peroxidase reporter for multiplexed electron microscopy labeling
Depositing lab: David Ginty. Depositing organization: Harvard Medical School. Publication: Multiplexed peroxidase-based electron microscopy labeling enables simultaneous visualization of multiple cell types. Zhang Q, Lee WA, Paul DL, Ginty DD. Nat Neurosci. 2019 Mar 18. pii: 10.1038/s41593-019-0358-7. doi: 10.1038/s41593-019-0358-7. PubMed 30886406.
Backbone
  Vector backbone: pAAV
  Backbone size w/o insert (bp): 5614
  Total vector size (bp): 6487
  Vector type: Mammalian Expression, AAV, Cre/Lox
Growth in bacteria
  Bacterial resistance: Ampicillin, 100 μg/mL
  Growth temperature: 37°C
  Growth strain: NEB Stable
  Copy number: High Copy
Gene/Insert
  Gene/Insert name: COX4-dAPEX2 (alt name: pAAV-DIO-Matrix-dAPEX2)
  Species: G. max (soybean)
  Insert size (bp): 873
  Mutation: W41F and A134P on soybean APX
  Promoter: EF1a
  Cloning method: Gibson Cloning
  Sequencing primers: 5′ tcaagcctcagacagtggttc; 3′ CATAGCGTAAAAGGAGCAACA
Terms and licenses: Academic/Nonprofit Terms; Industry Terms: Not Available to Industry
How to cite: pAAV-DIO-COX4-dAPEX2 was a gift from David Ginty (Addgene plasmid # 117177 ; http://n2t.net/addgene:117177 ; RRID:Addgene_117177)
