[The description below was written by a language model from this plasmid's Addgene catalogue record and pLannotate feature annotations shown in this document.]
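Description:
pAAV-DIO-COX4-dAPEX2 (called pAAV-DIO-Matrix-dAPEX2 in the associated publication) is an adeno-associated virus transfer plasmid for Cre-dependent mammalian expression of a mitochondrially targeted peroxidase reporter. It is built on a pAAV backbone of about 6.5 kb. It carries a high-copy ColE1/pUC-type origin and a β-lactamase gene for ampicillin selection in bacteria, along with an f1 phage origin. The expression cassette is flanked by AAV2 inverted terminal repeats, which direct replication and packaging of the intervening DNA into AAV particles. In the annotated sequence, the 3′ ITR is detected in full but the 5′ ITR appears only as short fragments. That pattern may reflect the difficulty of sequencing these repeats rather than a true deletion.

The payload is driven by the constitutive human EF-1α promoter and terminated by a WPRE, which enhances transcript stability and expression, followed by the human growth hormone polyadenylation signal. Between them lies a DIO (double-inverted open reading frame) cassette. The coding sequence sits in antisense orientation between paired, oppositely oriented lox2272 and loxP sites. Cre recombinase inverts the insert and then excises one site from each pair, locking the insert in the sense orientation, so only Cre-expressing cells produce the protein. The 873 bp insert fuses a fragment of human COX4I1, serving as a mitochondrial matrix targeting sequence, to dAPEX2. This is an engineered soybean ascorbate peroxidase carrying the W41F and A134P mutations.

The construct serves as a genetically encoded peroxidase reporter for electron microscopy. Because the label is confined to the mitochondrial matrix, it can be combined with reporters targeted to other compartments to distinguish multiple cell types in the same sample.
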