Features (pLannotate 1.2.2; 24 found; start..end, strand, type, name):
     12..39      +  repeat_region  AAV2 ITR (fragment): inverted terminal repeat of adeno-associated virus serotype 2 inverted
     68..95      +  repeat_region  AAV2 ITR (fragment): inverted terminal repeat of adeno-associated virus serotype 2 inverted
    158..224     +  CDS            small t antigen (fragment): SV40 (simian virus 40) small t antigen
    231..1409    +  promoter       EF-1α promoter: strong constitutive promoter for human elongation factor EF-1α
   1416..1433    +  misc_feature   MCS (fragment): pUC18/19 multiple cloning site
   1440..1473    +  protein_bind   lox2272: Cre-mediated recombination occurs in the 8-bp core sequence (GGATACTT). lox2272 sites are compatible with each other, but incompatible with loxP or loxN sites (Lee and Saito, 1988). Cre recombinase
   1474..1523    -  intron         β-globin intron (fragment): internally truncated intron from human β-globin
   1524..1557    +  protein_bind   loxP: Cre-mediated recombination occurs in the 8-bp core sequence (GCATACAT). Cre recombinase
   1580..2326    -  CDS            APEX2: soybean ascorbate peroxidase, engineered to serve as a monomeric tag for electron microscopy and live-cell proteomics (Lam et al., 2015) more active than the original APEX due to the A134P mutation
   2378..2449    -  CDS            COX4I1 (fragment): COX41_HUMAN - Also known as COX4. Experimental evidence at protein level: Swiss-Prot protein existence level 1. Component of the cytochrome c oxidase, the last enzyme in the mitochondrial electron transport chain which drives oxidative phosphorylation. The respiratory chain contains 3 multisubunit complexes succinate dehydrogenase (complex II, CII), ubiquinol- cytochrome c oxidoreductase (cytochrome b-c1 complex, complex III, CIII) and cytochrome c oxidase (complex IV, CIV), that cooperate to transfer electrons derived from NADH and succinate to molecular oxygen, creating an electrochemical gr
   2462..2495    -  protein_bind   lox2272: Cre-mediated recombination occurs in the 8-bp core sequence (GGATACTT). lox2272 sites are compatible with each other, but incompatible with loxP or loxN sites (Lee and Saito, 1988). Cre recombinase
   2496..2545    -  intron         β-globin intron (fragment): internally truncated intron from human β-globin
   2546..2579    -  protein_bind   loxP: Cre-mediated recombination occurs in the 8-bp core sequence (GCATACAT). Cre recombinase
   2580..2604    +  misc_feature   MCS (fragment): pBluescript multiple cloning site
   2604..3192    +  misc_feature   WPRE: woodchuck hepatitis virus posttranscriptional regulatory element
   3224..3700    +  polyA_signal   hGH poly(A) signal: human growth hormone polyadenylation signal
   3740..3880    +  repeat_region  AAV2 ITR: inverted terminal repeat of adeno-associated virus serotype 2 inverted
   3885..3936    -  misc_feature   bom (fragment): basis of mobility region from pBR322
   3955..4410    +  rep_origin     f1 ori (sequence partly withheld): f1 bacteriophage origin of replication; arrow indicates direction of (+) strand synthesis
   4411..4460    -  misc_feature   bom (fragment): basis of mobility region from pBR322
   4562..4597    -  CDS            rop (fragment): Rop protein, which maintains plasmids at low copy number; rop
   4692..4796    +  promoter       AmpR promoter: bla
   4797..5657    +  CDS            AmpR: β-lactamase; bla; confers resistance to ampicillin, carbenicillin, and related antibiotics
   5828..6416    +  rep_origin     ori: high-copy-number ColE1/pMB1/pBR322/pUC origin of replication
>Addgene plasmid #117177 | pAAV-DIO-COX4-dAPEX2 | addgene full sequence | sequence record 225170 | Addgene NGS Result
CCTGCAGGCAGCTGCGCGCTCGCTCGCTCACTGAGGCCGCCCGGGCGTCGGGCGACCTTTGGTCGCCCGG
CCTCAGTGAGCGAGCGAGCGCGCAGAGAGGGAGTGGCCAACTCCATCACTAGGGGTTCCTGCGGCCGCAC
GCGTAAGCTTTGCAAAGATGGATAAAGTTTTAAACAGAGAGGAATCTTTGCAGCTAATGGACCTTCTAGG
TCTTGAAAGGAGTGGGAATTGGCTCCGGTGCCCGTCAGTGGGCAGAGCGCACATCGCCCACAGTCCCCGA
GAAGTTGGGGGGAGGGGTCGGCAATTGAACCGGTGCCTAGAGAAGGTGGCGCGGGGTAAACTGGGAAAGT
GATGTCGTGTACTGGCTCCGCCTTTTTCCCGAGGGTGGGGGAGAACCGTATATAAGTGCAGTAGTCGCCG
TGAACGTTCTTTTTCGCAACGGGTTTGCCGCCAGAACACAGGTAAGTGCCGTGTGTGGTTCCCGCGGGCC
TGGCCTCTTTACGGGTTATGGCCCTTGCGTGCCTTGAATTACTTCCACCTGGCTGCAGTACGTGATTCTT
GATCCCGAGCTTCGGGTTGGAAGTGGGTGGGAGAGTTCGAGGCCTTGCGCTTAAGGAGCCCCTTCGCCTC
GTGCTTGAGTTGAGGCCTGGCCTGGGCGCTGGGGCCGCCGCGTGCGAATCTGGTGGCACCTTCGCGCCTG
TCTCGCTGCTTTCGATAAGTCTCTAGCCATTTAAAATTTTTGATGACCTGCTGCGACGCTTTTTTTCTGG
CAAGATAGTCTTGTAAATGCGGGCCAAGATCTGCACACTGGTATTTCGGTTTTTGGGGCCGCGGGCGGCG
ACGGGGCCCGTGCGTCCCAGCGCACATGTTCGGCGAGGCGGGGCCTGCGAGCGCGGCCACCGAGAATCGG
ACGGGGGTAGTCTCAAGCTGGCCGGCCTGCTCTGGTGCCTGGCCTCGCGCCGCCGTGTATCGCCCCGCCC
TGGGCGGCAAGGCTGGCCCGGTCGGCACCAGTTGCGTGAGCGGAAAGATGGCCGCTTCCCGGCCCTGCTG
CAGGGAGCTCAAAATGGAGGACGCGGCGCTCGGGAGAGCGGGCGGGTGAGTCACCCACACAAAGGAAAAG
GGCCTTTCCGTCCTCAGCCGTCGCTTCATGTGACTCCACGGAGTACCGGGCGCCGTCCAGGCACCTCGAT
TAGTTCTCGAGCTTTTGGAGTACGTCGTCTTTAGGTTGGGGGGAGGGGTTTTATGCGATGGAGTTTCCCC
ACACTGAGTGGGTGGAGACTGAAGTTAGGCCAGCTTGGCACTTGATGTAATTCTCCTTGGAATTTGCCCT
TTTTGAGTTTGGATCTTGGTTCATTCTCAAGCCTCAGACAGTGGTTCAAAGTTTTTTTCTTCCATTTCAG
GTGTCGTGAGGTACCGGATCCTCTAGAGTCGACTCCGGAATAACTTCGTATAGGATACTTTATACGAAGT
TATGCAGAATGGTAGCTGGATTGTAGCTGCTATTAGCAATATGAAACCTCTTAATAACTTCGTATAGCAT
ACATTATACGAAGTTATGGCGCGCCTTACTTGTACACTAGGCATCAGCAAACCCAAGCTCGGAAAGCTTT
TGGTGAGCCTCAGCGTAATCAGCAAAGAAGGCATCTTCGTCCGCTGCATATTTATCAACGAGAGGGCGGA
ATACAGGGTCAGACAAAAGAGCCTTGTCAGAAGGTAGCTGAAGGAGACCTTCCTTCTCACCACTCAACAA
CTCCGTGAAGTATGAGTTGTCGAAAATAAGAGGATTAGAGGTCCAGGGACCCTCAAATCCAGAACGCTCC
TTGTGTGCAGCTCCAATAGTGTGACCCCCAGATAGAGCAACGATATCTTGGTCAGTAAGCCCCATAGCTT
TGCCAAACACATCTCTCAAATGGTCAGAACCCTTAGTGGGATCGGGCAAGCGACCCTCTGGTGGTGGCTC
AGGCTTGTCCTCTCTTCCAGGGTGGAATGGAACTTCAGGTCCACCCGTGACCTCAACGGCAACAACGCCA
GCCAACTGGTAGAAATCGGCGTAGCTCAAAATAGGGAACTCCGCCTTGAGTGGCTCCAAAAGCCTAACAG
CGATGTCAAGACCGTTGTTAGCGCTGTGAGCCAGTTCGGCAGGGTGCTTGATGGTTCCGAAGGGTCCACC
GGTCTTCGTGCCCTTGTCAAAGGTTCCAGCAGAGTGGAATGCCAAACGGAGCATTAGAGGAGCGCATCTC
TTCTCAGCGATGAAGCCTCTGAGCTTCTTCTTCGCCTTCTCAACGGCCTTCTGGTAATCAGCACTCACAG
TTGGGTAAGACTTTCCGGTGCTGTCCAGGCCCAGCAGGGGGTTGGGGATGGGCTTGCCTGGATCCTTGTG
GGCGCGCACGCACACGCTGGTGCTGATGGCGCGCTTGCCCACCAGGCTGAACACGCGGGTGGCCAGCATG
GTGGCGCTAGCATAACTTCGTATAAAGTATCCTATACGAAGTTATTTGCCTTAACCCAGAAATTATCACT
GTTATTCTTTAGAATGGTGCAAAGAATAACTTCGTATAATGTATGCTATACGAAGTTATGAATTCGATAT
CAAGCTTATCGATAATCAACCTCTGGATTACAAAATTTGTGAAAGATTGACTGGTATTCTTAACTATGTT
GCTCCTTTTACGCTATGTGGATACGCTGCTTTAATGCCTTTGTATCATGCTATTGCTTCCCGTATGGCTT
TCATTTTCTCCTCCTTGTATAAATCCTGGTTGCTGTCTCTTTATGAGGAGTTGTGGCCCGTTGTCAGGCA
ACGTGGCGTGGTGTGCACTGTGTTTGCTGACGCAACCCCCACTGGTTGGGGCATTGCCACCACCTGTCAG
CTCCTTTCCGGGACTTTCGCTTTCCCCCTCCCTATTGCCACGGCGGAACTCATCGCCGCCTGCCTTGCCC
GCTGCTGGACAGGGGCTCGGCTGTTGGGCACTGACAATTCCGTGGTGTTGTCGGGGAAATCATCGTCCTT
TCCTTGGCTGCTCGCCTATGTTGCCACCTGGATTCTGCGCGGGACGTCCTTCTGCTACGTCCCTTCGGCC
CTCAATCCAGCGGACCTTCCTTCCCGCGGCCTGCTGCCGGCTCTGCGGCCTCTTCCGCGTCTTCGCCTTC
GCCCTCAGACGAGTCGGATCTCCCTTTGGGCCGCCTCCCCGCATCGATACCGAGCGCTGCTCGAGAGATC
TACGGGTGGCATCCCTGTGACCCCTCCCCAGTGCCTCTCCTGGCCCTGGAAGTTGCCACTCCAGTGCCCA
CCAGCCTTGTCCTAATAAAATTAAGTTGCATCATTTTGTCTGACTAGGTGTCCTTCTATAATATTATGGG
GTGGAGGGGGGTGGTATGGAGCAAGGGGCAAGTTGGGAAGACAACCTGTAGGGCCTGCGGGGTCTATTGG
GAACCAAGCTGGAGTGCAGTGGCACAATCTTGGCTCACTGCAATCTCCGCCTCCTGGGTTCAAGCGATTC
TCCTGCCTCAGCCTCCCGAGTTGTTGGGATTCCAGGCATGCATGACCAGGCTCAGCTAATTTTTGTTTTT
TTGGTAGAGACGGGGTTTCACCATATTGGCCAGGCTGGTCTCCAACTCCTAATCTCAGGTGATCTACCCA
CCTTGGCCTCCCAAATTGCTGGGATTACAGGCGTGAACCACTGCTCCCTTCCCTGTCCTTCTGATTTTGT
AGGTAACCACGTGCGGACCGAGCGGCCGCAGGAACCCCTAGTGATGGAGTTGGCCACTCCCTCTCTGCGC
GCTCGCTCGCTCACTGAGGCCGGGCGACCAAAGGTCGCCCGACGCCCGGGCTTTGCCCGGGCGGCCTCAG
TGAGCGAGCGAGCGCGCAGCTGCCTGCAGGGGCGCCTGATGCGGTATTTTCTCCTTACGCATCTGTGCGG
TATTTCACACCGCATA
[95 nt withheld, positions 3937-4031]
T
[46 nt withheld, positions 4033-4078]
C
[141 nt withheld, positions 4080-4220]
CCTTTGACGTTGGAGTCCACGTTCTTT
[37 nt withheld, positions 4248-4284]
ACTCTATCTCGGGCTATTCTTTTGATTTATAAGGGATTTTGCCGATTTCGGTCTATTGGTTAAAAAATGA
GCTGATTTAACAAAAATTTAACGCGAATTTTAACAAAATATTAACGTTTACAATTTTATGGTGCACTCTC
AGTACAATCTGCTCTGATGCCGCATAGTTAAGCCAGCCCCGACACCCGCCAACACCCGCTGACGCGCCCT
GACGGGCTTGTCTGCTCCCGGCATCCGCTTACAGACAAGCTGTGACCGTCTCCGGGAGCTGCATGTGTCA
GAGGTTTTCACCGTCATCACCGAAACGCGCGAGACGAAAGGGCCTCGTGATACGCCTATTTTTATAGGTT
AATGTCATGATAATAATGGTTTCTTAGACGTCAGGTGGCACTTTTCGGGGAAATGTGCGCGGAACCCCTA
TTTGTTTATTTTTCTAAATACATTCAAATATGTATCCGCTCATGAGACAATAACCCTGATAAATGCTTCA
ATAATATTGAAAAAGGAAGAGTATGAGTATTCAACATTTCCGTGTCGCCCTTATTCCCTTTTTTGCGGCA
TTTTGCCTTCCTGTTTTTGCTCACCCAGAAACGCTGGTGAAAGTAAAAGATGCTGAAGATCAGTTGGGTG
CACGAGTGGGTTACATCGAACTGGATCTCAACAGCGGTAAGATCCTTGAGAGTTTTCGCCCCGAAGAACG
TTTTCCAATGATGAGCACTTTTAAAGTTCTGCTATGTGGCGCGGTATTATCCCGTATTGACGCCGGGCAA
GAGCAACTCGGTCGCCGCATACACTATTCTCAGAATGACTTGGTTGAGTACTCACCAGTCACAGAAAAGC
ATCTTACGGATGGCATGACAGTAAGAGAATTATGCAGTGCTGCCATAACCATGAGTGATAACACTGCGGC
CAACTTACTTCTGACAACGATCGGAGGACCGAAGGAGCTAACCGCTTTTTTGCACAACATGGGGGATCAT
GTAACTCGCCTTGATCGTTGGGAACCGGAGCTGAATGAAGCCATACCAAACGACGAGCGTGACACCACGA
TGCCTGTAGCAATGGCAACAACGTTGCGCAAACTATTAACTGGCGAACTACTTACTCTAGCTTCCCGGCA
ACAATTAATAGACTGGATGGAGGCGGATAAAGTTGCAGGACCACTTCTGCGCTCGGCCCTTCCGGCTGGC
TGGTTTATTGCTGATAAATCTGGAGCCGGTGAGCGTGGGTCTCGCGGTATCATTGCAGCACTGGGGCCAG
ATGGTAAGCCCTCCCGTATCGTAGTTATCTACACGACGGGGAGTCAGGCAACTATGGATGAACGAAATAG
ACAGATCGCTGAGATAGGTGCCTCACTGATTAAGCATTGGTAACTGTCAGACCAAGTTTACTCATATATA
CTTTAGATTGATTTAAAACTTCATTTTTAATTTAAAAGGATCTAGGTGAAGATCCTTTTTGATAATCTCA
TGACCAAAATCCCTTAACGTGAGTTTTCGTTCCACTGAGCGTCAGACCCCGTAGAAAAGATCAAAGGATC
TTCTTGAGATCCTTTTTTTCTGCGCGTAATCTGCTGCTTGCAAACAAAAAAACCACCGCTACCAGCGGTG
GTTTGTTTGCCGGATCAAGAGCTACCAACTCTTTTTCCGAAGGTAACTGGCTTCAGCAGAGCGCAGATAC
CAAATACTGTTCTTCTAGTGTAGCCGTAGTTAGGCCACCACTTCAAGAACTCTGTAGCACCGCCTACATA
CCTCGCTCTGCTAATCCTGTTACCAGTGGCTGCTGCCAGTGGCGATAAGTCGTGTCTTACCGGGTTGGAC
TCAAGACGATAGTTACCGGATAAGGCGCAGCGGTCGGGCTGAACGGGGGGTTCGTGCACACAGCCCAGCT
TGGAGCGAACGACCTACACCGAACTGAGATACCTACAGCGTGAGCTATGAGAAAGCGCCACGCTTCCCGA
AGGGAGAAAGGCGGACAGGTATCCGGTAAGCGGCAGGGTCGGAACAGGAGAGCGCACGAGGGAGCTTCCA
GGGGGAAACGCCTGGTATCTTTATAGTCCTGTCGGGTTTCGCCACCTCTGACTTGAGCGTCGATTTTTGT
GATGCTCGTCAGGGGGGCGGAGCCTATGGAAAAACGCCAGCAACGCGGCCTTTTTACGGTTCCTGGCCTT
TTGCTGGCCTTTTGCTCACATGT
